>Addgene plasmid #175037 | pL-U6-sgRNA-SFFV-Puro-P2A-EGFP | addgene full sequence | sequence record 343516 | Addgene NGS Result
AAAGCACCGTGCATGCCGATTGGTGGAAGTAAGGTGGTACGATCGTGCCTTATTAGGAAGGCAACAGACG
GGTCTGACATGGATTGGACGAACCACTGAATTGCCGCATTGCAGAGATATTGTATTTAAGTGCCTAGCTC
GATACATAAACGGGTCTCTCTGGTTAGACCAGATCTGAGCCTGGGAGCTCTCTGGCTAACTAGGGAACCC
ACTGCTTAAGCCTCAATAAAGCTTGCCTTGAGTGCTTCAAGTAGTGTGTGCCCGTCTGTTGTGTGACTCT
GGTAACTAGAGATCCCTCAGACCCTTTTAGTCAGTGTGGAAAATCTCTAGCAGTGGCGCCCGAACAGGGA
CTTGAAAGCGAAAGGGAAACCAGAGGAGCTCTCTCGACGCAGGACTCGGCTTGCTGAAGCGCGCACGGCA
AGAGGCGAGGGGCGGCGACTGGTGAGTACGCCAAAAATTTTGACTAGCGGAGGCTAGAAGGAGAGAGATG
GGTGCGAGAGCGTCAGTATTAAGCGGGGGAGAATTAGATCGCGATGGGAAAAAATTCGGTTAAGGCCAGG
GGGAAAGAAAAAATATAAATTAAAACATATAGTATGGGCAAGCAGGGAGCTAGAACGATTCGCAGTTAAT
CCTGGCCTGTTAGAAACATCAGAAGGCTGTAGACAAATACTGGGACAGCTACAACCATCCCTTCAGACAG
GATCAGAAGAACTTAGATCATTATATAATACAGTAGCAACCCTCTATTGTGTGCATCAAAGGATAGAGAT
AAAAGACACCAAGGAAGCTTTAGACAAGATAGAGGAAGAGCAAAACAAAAGTAAGACCACCGCACAGCAA
GCGGCCGCTGATCTTCAGACCTGGAGGAGGAGATATGAGGGACAATTGGAGAAGTGAATTATATAAATAT
AAAGTAGTAAAAATTGAACCATTAGGAGTAGCACCCACCAAGGCAAAGAGAAGAGTGGTGCAGAGAGAAA
AAAGAGCAGTGGGAATAGGAGCTTTGTTCCTTGGGTTCTTGGGAGCAGCAGGAAGCACTATGGGCGCAGC
GTCAATGACGCTGACGGTACAGGCCAGACAATTATTGTCTGGTATAGTGCAGCAGCAGAACAATTTGCTG
AGGGCTATTGAGGCGCAACAGCATCTGTTGCAACTCACAGTCTGGGGCATCAAGCAGCTCCAGGCAAGAA
TCCTGGCTGTGGAAAGATACCTAAAGGATCAACAGCTCCTGGGGATTTGGGGTTGCTCTGGAAAACTCAT
TTGCACCACTGCTGTGCCTTGGAATGCTAGTTGGAGTAATAAATCTCTGGAACAGATTTGGAATCACACG
ACCTGGATGGAGTGGGACAGAGAAATTAACAATTACACAAGCTTAATACACTCCTTAATTGAAGAATCGC
AAAACCAGCAAGAAAAGAATGAACAAGAATTATTGGAATTAGATAAATGGGCAAGTTTGTGGAATTGGTT
TAACATAACAAATTGGCTGTGGTATATAAAATTATTCATAATGATAGTAGGAGGCTTGGTAGGTTTAAGA
ATAGTTTTTGCTGTACTTTCTATAGTGAATAGAGTTAGGCAGGGATATTCACCATTATCGTTTCAGACCC
ACCTCCCAACCCCGAGGGGACCCAGAGAGGGCCTATTTCCCATGATTCCTTCATATTTGCATATACGATA
CAAGGCTGTTAGAGAGATAATTAGAATTAATTTGACTGTAAACACAAAGATATTAGTACAAAATACGTGA
CGTAGAAAGTAATAATTTCTTGGGTAGTTTGCAGTTTTAAAATTATGTTTTAAAATGGACTATCATATGC
TTACCGTAACTTGAAAGTATTTCGATTTCTTGGCTTTATATATCTTGTGGAAAGGACGAAACACCGGAGA
CGGTTGTAAATGAGCACACAAAATACACATGCTAAAATATTATATTCTATGACCTTTATAAAATCAACCA
AAATCTTCTTTTTAATAACTTTAGTATCAATAATTAGAATTTTTATGTTCCTTTTTGCAAACTTTTAATA
AAAATGAGCAAAATAAAAAAACGCTAGTTTTAGTAACTCGCGTTGTTTTCTTCACCTTTAATAATAGCTA
CTCCACCACTTGTTCCTAAGCGGTCAGCTCCTGCTTCAATCATTTTTTGAGCATCTTCAAATGTTCTAAC
TCCACCAGCTGCTTTAACTAAAGCATTGTCTTTAACAACTGACTTCATTAGTTTAACATCTTCAAATGTT
GCACCTGATTTTGAAAATCCTGTTGATGTTTTAACAAATTCTAATCCAGCTTCAACAGCTATTTCACAAG
CTTTCATGATTTCTTCTTTTGTTAATAAACAATTTTCCATAATACATTTAACAACATGTGATCCAGCTGC
TTTTTTTACAGCTTTCATGTCTTCTAAAACTAATTCATAATTTTTGTCTTTTAATGCACCAATATTTAAT
ACCATATCAATTTCTGTTGCACCATCTTTAATTGCTTCAGAAACTTCGAATGCTTTTGTAGCTGTTGTGC
ATGCACCTAGAGGAAAACCTACAACATTTGTTATTCCTACATTTGTGCCTTTTAATAATTCTTTACAATA
GCTTGTTCAATATGAATTAACACAAACTGTTGCAAAATCAAATTCAATTGCTTCATCACATAATTGTTTA
ATTTCAGCTTTCGTAGCATCTTGTTTTAATAATGTGTGATCTATATATTTGTTTAGTTTCATTTTTTCTC
CTATATATTCATTTTTAATTTTAATTCTTTAATAATTTCGTCTACTTTAACTTTAGCGTTTTGAACAGAT
TCACCAACACCTATAAAATAAATTTTTAGTTTAGGTTCAGTTCCACTTGGGCGAACAGCAAATCATGACT
TATCTTCTAAATAAAATTTTAGTAAGTCTTGTCCTGGCATATTATACATTCCATCGATGTAGTCTTCAAC
ATTAACAACTTTAAGTCCAGCAATTTGAGTTAAGGGTGTTGCTCTCAATGATTTCATTAATGGTTCAATT
TTTAATTTCTTTTCTTCTGGTTTAAAATTCAAGTTTAAAGTGAAAGTGTAATATGCACCCATTTCTTTAA
ATAAATCTTCTAAATAGTCTACTAATGTTTTATTTTGTTTTTTATAAAATCAAGCAGCCTCTGCTATTAA
TATAGAAGCTTGTATTCCATCTTTATCTCTAGCTGAGTCATCAATTACATATCCATAACTTTCTTCATAA
GCAAAAACAAAATTTAATCCGTTATCTTCTTCTTTAGCAATTTCTCTACCCATTCATTTAAATCCAGTTA
AAGTTTTTACAATATTAACTCCATATTTTTCATGAGCGATTCTATCACCCAAATCACTTGTTACAAAACT
TGAATATAGAGCCGGATTTTTTGGAATGCTATTTAAGCGTTTTAGATTTGATAATTTTCAATCAATTAAA
ATTGGTCCTGTTTGATTTCCATCTAATCTTACAAAATGACCATCATGTTTTATTGCCATTCCAAATCTGT
CAGCATCTGGGTCATTCATAATAATAATATCTGCATCATGTTTAATACCATATTCAAGCGGTATTTTTCA
TGCAGGATCAAATTCTGGATTTGGATTTACAACATTTTTAAATGTTTCATCTTCAAATGCATGCTCTTCA
ACCTCAATAACGTTATATCCTGATTCACGTAATATTTTTGGGGTAAATTTAGTTCCTGTTCCATTAACTG
CGCTAAAAATAATTTTTAAATCTTTTTTAGCTTCTTGCTCTTTTTTGTACGTCTCTGTTTTAGAGCTAGA
AATAGCAAGTTAAAATAAGGCTAGTCCGTTATCAACTTGAAAAAGTGGCACCGAGTCGGTGCTTTTTTGA
ATTCTAGATCTTGAGACAAATGGCAGTATTCATCCACAATTTTAAAAGAAAAGGGGGGATTGGGGGGTAC
AGTGCAGGGGAAAGAATAGTAGACATAATAGCAACAGACATACAAACTAAAGAATTACAAAAACAAATTA
CAAAAATTCAAAATTTTCGGGTTTATTACAGGGACAGCAGAGATCCACTTTGGCGCCGGCTCGAGCGAGC
TGCAGTAACGCCATTTTGCAAGGCATGGAAAAATACCAAACCAAGAATAGAGAAGTTCAGATCAAGGGCG
GGTACATGAAAATAGCTAACGTTGGGCCAAACAGGATATCTGCGGTGAGCAGTTTCGGCCCCGGCCCGGG
GCCAAGAACAGATGGTCACCGCAGTTTCGGCCCCGGCCCGAGGCCAAGAACAGATGGTCCCCAGATATGG
CCCAACCCTCAGCAGTTTCTTAAGACCCATCAGATGTTTCCAGGCTCCCCCAAGGACCTGAAATGACCCT
GCGCCTTATTTGAATTAACCAATCAGCCTGCTTCTCGCTTCTGTTCGCGCGCTTCTGCTTCCCGAGCTCT
ATAAAAGAGCTCACAACCCCTCACTCGGCGCGCCAGTCCTCCGACAGACTGAGTCGGATCCGCCACCATG
ACCGAGTACAAGCCCACGGTGCGCCTCGCCACCCGCGACGACGTCCCCAGGGCCGTACGCACCCTCGCCG
CCGCGTTCGCCGACTACCCCGCCACGCGCCACACCGTCGATCCGGACCGCCACATCGAGCGGGTCACCGA
GCTGCAAGAACTCTTCCTCACGCGCGTCGGGCTCGACATCGGCAAGGTGTGGGTCGCGGACGACGGCGCC
GCCGTGGCGGTCTGGACCACGCCGGAGAGCGTCGAAGCGGGGGCGGTGTTCGCCGAGATCGGCCCGCGCA
TGGCCGAGTTGAGCGGTTCCCGGCTGGCCGCGCAGCAACAGATGGAAGGCCTCCTGGCGCCGCACCGGCC
CAAGGAGCCCGCGTGGTTCCTGGCCACCGTCGGAGTCTCGCCCGACCACCAGGGCAAGGGTCTGGGCAGC
GCCGTCGTGCTCCCCGGAGTGGAGGCGGCCGAGCGCGCCGGGGTGCCCGCCTTCCTGGAGACCTCCGCGC
CCCGCAACCTCCCCTTCTACGAGCGGCTCGGCTTCACCGTCACCGCCGACGTCGAGGTGCCCGAAGGACC
GCGCACCTGGTGCATGACCCGCAAGCCCGGTGCCGCTAGCGGCAGCGGCGCCACCAACTTCAGCCTGCTG
AAGCAGGCCGGCGACGTGGAGGAGAACCCCGGCCCCATGGTGTCTAAGGGCGAAGAGCTGTTCACCGGGG
TGGTGCCCATCCTGGTCGAGCTGGACGGCGACGTAAACGGCCACAAGTTCAGCGTGTCCGGCGAGGGCGA
GGGCGATGCCACCTACGGCAAGCTGACCCTGAAGTTCATCTGCACCACCGGCAAGCTGCCCGTGCCCTGG
CCCACCCTCGTGACCACCCTGACCTACGGCGTGCAGTGCTTCAGCCGCTACCCCGACCACATGAAGCAGC
ACGACTTCTTCAAGTCCGCCATGCCCGAAGGCTACGTCCAGGAGCGCACCATCTTCTTCAAGGACGACGG
CAACTACAAGACCCGCGCCGAGGTGAAGTTCGAGGGCGACACCCTGGTGAACCGCATCGAGCTGAAGGGC
ATCGACTTCAAGGAGGACGGCAACATCCTGGGGCACAAGCTGGAGTACAACTACAACAGCCACAACGTCT
ATATCATGGCCGACAAGCAGAAGAACGGCATCAAGGTGAACTTCAAGATCCGCCACAACATCGAGGACGG
CAGCGTGCAGCTCGCCGACCACTACCAGCAGAACACCCCCATCGGCGACGGCCCCGTGCTGCTGCCCGAC
AACCACTACCTGAGCACCCAGTCCGCCCTGAGCAAAGACCCCAACGAGAAGCGCGATCACATGGTCCTGC
TGGAGTTCGTGACCGCCGCCGGGATCACTCTCGGCATGGACGAGCTGTACAAGTAAACGCGTTAAGTCGA
CAATCAACCTCTGGATTACAAAATTTGTGAAAGATTGACTGGTATTCTTAACTATGTTGCTCCTTTTACG
CTATGTGGATACGCTGCTTTAATGCCTTTGTATCATGCTATTGCTTCCCGTATGGCTTTCATTTTCTCCT
CCTTGTATAAATCCTGGTTGCTGTCTCTTTATGAGGAGTTGTGGCCCGTTGTCAGGCAACGTGGCGTGGT
GTGCACTGTGTTTGCTGACGCAACCCCCACTGGTTGGGGCATTGCCACCACCTGTCAGCTCCTTTCCGGG
ACTTTCGCTTTCCCCCTCCCTATTGCCACGGCGGAACTCATCGCCGCCTGCCTTGCCCGCTGCTGGACAG
GGGCTCGGCTGTTGGGCACTGACAATTCCGTGGTGTTGTCGGGGAAATCATCGTCCTTTCCTTGGCTGCT
CGCCTGTGTTGCCACCTGGATTCTGCGCGGGACGTCCTTCTGCTACGTCCCTTCGGCCCTCAATCCAGCG
GACCTTCCTTCCCGCGGCCTGCTGCCGGCTCTGCGGCCTCTTCCGCGTCTTCGCCTTCGCCCTCAGACGA
GTCGGATCTCCCTTTGGGCCGCCTCCCCGCGTCGACTTTAAGACCAATGACTTACAAGGCAGCTGTAGAT
CTTAGCCACTTTTTAAAAGAAAAGGGGGGACTGGAAGGGCTAATTCACTCCCAACGAAGACAAGATCTGC
TTTTTGCTTGTACTGGGTCTCTCTGGTTAGACCAGATCTGAGCCTGGGAGCTCTCTGGCTAACTAGGGAA
CCCACTGCTTAAGCCTCAATAAAGCTTGCCTTGAGTGCTTCAAGTAGTGTGTGCCCGTCTGTTGTGTGAC
TCTGGTAACTAGAGATCCCTCAGACCCTTTTAGTCAGTGTGGAAAATCTCTAGCAGTACGTATAGTAGTT
CATGTCATCTTATTATTCAGTATTTATAACTTGCAAAGAAATGAATATCAGAGAGTGAGAGGAACTTGTT
TATTGCAGCTTATAATGGTTACAAATAAAGCAATAGCATCACAAATTTCACAAATAAAGCATTTTTTTCA
CTGCATTCTAGTTGTGGTTTGTCCAAACTCATCAATGTATCTTATCATGTCTGGCTCTAGCTATCCCGCC
CCTAACTCCGCCCATCCCGCCCCTAACTCCGCCCAGTTCCGCCCATTCTCCGCCCCATGGCTGACTAATT
TTTTTTATTTATGCAGAGGCCGAGGCCGCCTCGGCCTCTGAGCTATTCCAGAAGTAGTGAGGAGGCTTTT
TTGGAGGCCTAGGGACGTACCCAATTCGCCCTATAGTGAGTCGTATTACGCGCGCTCACTGGCCGTCGTT
TTACAACGTCGTGACTGGGAAAACCCTGGCGTTACCCAACTTAATCGCCTTGCAGCACATCCCCCTTTCG
CCAGCTGGCGTAATAGCGAAGAGGCCCGCACCGATCGCCCTTCCCAACAGTTGCGCAGCCTGAATGGCGA
ATGGG
[124 nt withheld, positions 7356-7479]
C
[91 nt withheld, positions 7481-7571]
A
[49 nt withheld, positions 7573-7621]
CCTTTGACGTTGGAGTCCACGTTCTTT
[37 nt withheld, positions 7649-7685]
ACCCTATCTCGGTCTATTCTTTTGATTTATAAGGGATTTTGCCGATTTCGGCCTATTGGTTAAAAAATGA
GCTGATTTAACAAAAATTTAACGCGAATTTTAACAAAATATTAACGCTTACAATTTAGGTGGCACTTTTC
GGGGAAATGTGCGCGGAACCCCTATTTGTTTATTTTTCTAAATACATTCAAATATGTATCCGCTCATGAG
ACAATAACCCTGATAAATGCTTCAATAATATTGAAAAAGGAAGAGTATGAGTATTCAACATTTCCGTGTC
GCCCTTATTCCCTTTTTTGCGGCATTTTGCCTTCCTGTTTTTGCTCACCCAGAAACGCTGGTGAAAGTAA
AAGATGCTGAAGATCAGTTGGGTGCACGAGTGGGTTACATCGAACTGGATCTCAACAGCGGTAAGATCCT
TGAGAGTTTTCGCCCCGAAGAACGTTTTCCAATGATGAGCACTTTTAAAGTTCTGCTATGTGGCGCGGTA
TTATCCCGTATTGACGCCGGGCAAGAGCAACTCGGTCGCCGCATACACTATTCTCAGAATGACTTGGTTG
AGTACTCACCAGTCACAGAAAAGCATCTTACGGATGGCATGACAGTAAGAGAATTATGCAGTGCTGCCAT
AACCATGAGTGATAACACTGCGGCCAACTTACTTCTGACAACGATCGGAGGACCGAAGGAGCTAACCGCT
TTTTTGCACAACATGGGGGATCATGTAACTCGCCTTGATCGTTGGGAACCGGAGCTGAATGAAGCCATAC
CAAACGACGAGCGTGACACCACGATGCCTGTAGCAATGGCAACAACGTTGCGCAAACTATTAACTGGCGA
ACTACTTACTCTAGCTTCCCGGCAACAATTAATAGACTGGATGGAGGCGGATAAAGTTGCAGGACCACTT
CTGCGCTCGGCCCTTCCGGCTGGCTGGTTTATTGCTGATAAATCTGGAGCCGGTGAGCGTGGGTCTCGCG
GTATCATTGCAGCACTGGGGCCAGATGGTAAGCCCTCCCGTATCGTAGTTATCTACACGACGGGGAGTCA
GGCAACTATGGATGAACGAAATAGACAGATCGCTGAGATAGGTGCCTCACTGATTAAGCATTGGTAACTG
TCAGACCAAGTTTACTCATATATACTTTAGATTGATTTAAAACTTCATTTTTAATTTAAAAGGATCTAGG
TGAAGATCCTTTTTGATAATCTCATGACCAAAATCCCTTAACGTGAGTTTTCGTTCCACTGAGCGTCAGA
CCCCGTAGAAAAGATCAAAGGATCTTCTTGAGATCCTTTTTTTCTGCGCGTAATCTGCTGCTTGCAAACA
AAAAAACCACCGCTACCAGCGGTGGTTTGTTTGCCGGATCAAGAGCTACCAACTCTTTTTCCGAAGGTAA
CTGGCTTCAGCAGAGCGCAGATACCAAATACTGTTCTTCTAGTGTAGCCGTAGTTAGGCCACCACTTCAA
GAACTCTGTAGCACCGCCTACATACCTCGCTCTGCTAATCCTGTTACCAGTGGCTGCTGCCAGTGGCGAT
AAGTCGTGTCTTACCGGGTTGGACTCAAGACGATAGTTACCGGATAAGGCGCAGCGGTCGGGCTGAACGG
GGGGTTCGTGCACACAGCCCAGCTTGGAGCGAACGACCTACACCGAACTGAGATACCTACAGCGTGAGCT
ATGAGAAAGCGCCACGCTTCCCGAAGGGAGAAAGGCGGACAGGTATCCGGTAAGCGGCAGGGTCGGAACA
GGAGAGCGCACGAGGGAGCTTCCAGGGGGAAACGCCTGGTATCTTTATAGTCCTGTCGGGTTTCGCCACC
TCTGACTTGAGCGTCGATTTTTGTGATGCTCGTCAGGGGGGCGGAGCCTATGGAAAAACGCCAGCAACGC
GGCCTTTTTACGGTTCCTGGCCTTTTGCTGGCCTTTTGCTCACATGTTCTTTCCTGCGTTATCCCCTGAT
TCTGTGGATAACCGTATTACCGCCTTTGAGTGAGCTGATACCGCTCGCCGCAGCCGAACGACCGAGCGCA
GCGAGTCAGTGAGCGAGGAAGCGGAAGAGCGCCCAATACGCAAACCGCCTCTCCCCGCGCGTTGGCCGAT
TCATTAATGCAGCTGGCACGACAGGTTTCCCGACTGGAAAGCGGGCAGTGAGCGCAACGCAATTAATGTG
AGTTAGCTCACTCATTAGGCACCCCAGGCTTTACACTTTATGCTTCCGGCTCGTATGTTGTGTGGAATTG
TGAGCGGATAACAATTTCACACAGGAAACAGCTATGACCATGATTACGCCAAGCGCGCAATTAACCCTCA
CTAAAGGGAACAAAAGCTGGAGCTGCAAGCTTAATGTAGTCTTATGCAATACTCTTGTAGTCTTGCAACA
TGGTAACGATGAGTTAGCAACATGCCTTACAAGGAGAGAA
Features (pLannotate 1.2.2; 29 found; start..end, strand, type, name):
    152..332     +  LTR            5' LTR (truncated): truncated 5' long terminal repeat (LTR) from HIV-1
    379..504     +  misc_feature   HIV-1 Ψ: packaging signal of human immunodeficiency virus type 1
    488..851     +  CDS            HIV-1 gag (fragment): gag protein from human immunodeficiency virus 1; gag
    997..1230    +  misc_feature   RRE: The Rev response element (RRE) of HIV-1 allows for Rev-dependent mRNA export from the nucleus to the cytoplasm.
   1607..1633    +  CDS            Rev (fragment): human immunodeficiency virus 1 (HIV-1) Rev protein; rev; enhances nuclear export of unspliced and incompletely spliced viral mRNAs
   1637..1877    +  promoter       U6 promoter: RNA polymerase III promoter for human U6 snRNA
   2063..2722    -  CDS            deoC1: DEOC1_STAAN - Also known as dra. Experimental evidence at protein level: Swiss-Prot protein existence level 1. Catalyzes a reversible aldol reaction between acetaldehyde and D-glyceraldehyde 3-phosphate to generate 2-deoxy-D-ribose 5- phosphate. From Staphylococcus aureus (strain N315).
   3767..3842    +  misc_RNA       gRNA scaffold: guide RNA scaffold for the Streptococcus pyogenes CRISPR/Cas9 system
   3890..4007    +  misc_feature   cPPT/CTS: central polypurine tract and central termination sequence of HIV-1
   4065..4466    +  promoter       SFFV promoter: spleen focus-forming virus long terminal repeat (LTR) promoter
   4478..5074    +  CDS            PuroR (fragment): puromycin N-acetyltransferase; pac from Streptomyces; confers resistance to puromycin
   5147..5863    +  CDS            EGFP: EGFP is a basic (constitutively fluorescent) green fluorescent protein published in 1996, derived from Aequorea victoria. It is reported to be a rapidly-maturing weak dimer with moderate acid sensitivity.
   5882..6470    +  misc_feature   WPRE: woodchuck hepatitis virus posttranscriptional regulatory element
   6521..6540    +  misc_feature   cPPT/CTS (fragment): central polypurine tract and central termination sequence of HIV-1
   6542..6775    +  LTR            3' LTR (ΔU3): self-inactivating 3' long terminal repeat (LTR) from HIV-1
   6853..6974    +  polyA_signal   SV40 poly(A) signal: SV40 polyadenylation signal
   7014..7149    +  rep_origin     SV40 ori: SV40 origin of replication
   7170..7188    -  promoter       T7 promoter: promoter for bacteriophage T7 RNA polymerase
   7196..7351    +  CDS            lacZα (fragment): LacZα fragment of β-galactosidase; lacZ fragment
   7356..7784    +  rep_origin     f1 ori (sequence partly withheld): f1 bacteriophage origin of replication; arrow indicates direction of (+) strand synthesis
   7837..7941    +  promoter       AmpR promoter: bla
   7942..8802    +  CDS            AmpR: β-lactamase; bla; confers resistance to ampicillin, carbenicillin, and related antibiotics
   8973..9561    +  rep_origin     ori: high-copy-number ColE1/pMB1/pBR322/pUC origin of replication
   9744..9836    +  CDS            lacI (fragment): lac repressor; lacI; The lac repressor binds to the lac operator to inhibit transcription in E. coli. This inhibition can be relieved by adding lactose or isopropyl-β-D-thiogalactopyranoside (IPTG).
   9849..9870    +  protein_bind   CAP binding site: CAP binding activates transcription in the presence of cAMP. E. coli catabolite activator protein
   9885..9915    +  promoter       lac promoter: promoter for the E. coli lac operon
   9923..9939    +  protein_bind   lac operator: The lac repressor binds to the lac operator to inhibit transcription in E. coli. This inhibition can be relieved by adding lactose or isopropyl-β-D-thiogalactopyranoside (IPTG). lac repressor encoded by lacI
   9984..10002   +  promoter       T3 promoter: promoter for bacteriophage T3 RNA polymerase
  10030..151     +  promoter       RSV promoter (across the origin): Rous sarcoma virus enhancer/promoter
