[The description below was written by a language model from this plasmid's Addgene catalogue record and pLannotate feature annotations shown in this document.]
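Description:
pL-U6-sgRNA-SFFV-Puro-P2A-EGFP is a lentiviral transfer plasmid of about 10.1 kb, built on the pL-CRISPR.SFFV.GFP backbone, for delivering a Streptococcus pyogenes-type single guide RNA into mammalian cells. It is maintained in E. coli through a high-copy ColE1/pUC origin and ampicillin resistance. The backbone also carries an f1 origin, an SV40 origin and leftover lac, T3 and T7 cloning-vector elements. The viral portion has a third-generation layout. An RSV promoter drives a truncated HIV-1 5' LTR, followed by the Ψ packaging signal with a gag fragment, the RRE for Rev-dependent export of the genomic RNA, a cPPT/CTS, a WPRE to boost transcript expression, and a self-inactivating ΔU3 3' LTR followed by an SV40 polyadenylation signal.

Two expression units sit between the LTRs. The human U6 RNA polymerase III promoter is paired with the Sp sgRNA scaffold, but the two lie nearly 1.9 kb apart. The intervening region contains a sequence annotated by similarity as a reverse-oriented bacterial deoC1 gene. This is most plausibly a stuffer to be replaced by a guide sequence, although the record does not say so and does not name the guide-cloning sites. Downstream, the SFFV promoter drives a single transcript encoding puromycin N-acetyltransferase and EGFP. According to the plasmid name they are joined by a P2A self-cleaving peptide, which is not separately annotated, so that the two are produced as separate proteins.

No Cas9 is annotated, so the nuclease must come from another source. Transduced cells can be selected with puromycin or tracked and sorted by green fluorescence. The associated publication concerns self-renewal of ground-state pluripotent stem cells.
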