Addgene plasmid #175037: pL-U6-sgRNA-SFFV-Puro-P2A-EGFP
Purpose: Lentiviral delivery of sgRNA. Expresses PuroR and eGFP from SFFV promoter.
Depositing lab: Kristian Helin. Depositing organization: Memorial Sloan-Kettering Cancer Center. Publication: MPP8 is essential for sustaining self-renewal of ground-state pluripotent stem cells. Muller I, Moroni AS, Shlyueva D, Sahadevan S, Schoof EM, Radzisheuskaya A, Hojfeldt JW, Tatar T, Koche RP, Huang C, Helin K. Nat Commun. 2021 May 24;12(1):3034. doi: 10.1038/s41467-021-23308-4. PubMed 34031396.
Backbone
  Vector backbone: pL-CRISPR.SFFV.GFP
  Vector type: Lentiviral
  Selectable markers: Puromycin ; eGFP
Growth in bacteria
  Bacterial resistance: Ampicillin, 100 μg/mL
  Growth temperature: 37°C
  Growth strain: NEB Stable
  Copy number: Unknown
Gene/Insert
  Gene/Insert name: Sp sgRNA scaffold
  Promoter: U6
  Cloning method: Restriction Enzyme; 5′ cloning site NheI (unknown if destroyed); 3′ cloning site BamHI (unknown if destroyed)
  Sequencing primers: 5′ unknown; 3′ unknown
Terms and licenses: Academic/Nonprofit Terms; Industry Terms: Not Available to Industry
How to cite: pL-U6-sgRNA-SFFV-Puro-P2A-EGFP was a gift from Kristian Helin (Addgene plasmid # 175037 ; http://n2t.net/addgene:175037 ; RRID:Addgene_175037)
